>Addgene plasmid #178589 | AAV-hGFAP-mCherry-shPtbp1 | addgene full sequence | sequence record 353989 | Addgene NGS Result
CCTGCAGGCAGCTGCGCGCTCGCTCGCTCACTGAGGCCGCCCGGGCGTCGGGCGACCTTTGGTCGCCCGG
CCTCAGTGAGCGAGCGAGCGCGCAGAGAGGGAGTGGCCAACTCCATCACTAGGGGTTCCTGCGGCCGCAC
GCGAATTAATTCAACATATCCTGGTGTGGAGTAGGGGACGCTGCTCTGACAGAGGCTCGGGGGCCTGAGC
TGGCTCTGTGAGCTGGGGAGGAGGCAGACAGCCAGGCCTTGTCTGCAAGCAGACCTGGCAGCATTGGGCT
GGCCGCCCCCCAGGGCCTCCTCTTCATGCCCAGTGAATGACTCACCTTGGCACAGACACAATGTTCGGGG
TGGGCACAGTGCCTGCTTCCCGCCGCACCCCAGCCCCCCTCAAATGCCTTCCGAGAAGCCCATTGAGCAG
GGGGCTTGCATTGCACCCCAGCCTGACAGCCTGGCATCTTGGGATAAAAGCAGCACAGCCCCCTAGGGGC
TGCCCTTGCTGTGTGGCGCCACCGGCGGTGGAGAACAAGGCTCTATTCAGCCTGTGCCCAGGAAAGGGGA
TCAGGGGATGCCCAGGCATGGACAGTGGGTGGCAGGGGGGGAGAGGAGGGCTGTCTGCTTCCCAGAAGTC
CAAGGACACAAATGGGTGAGGGGAGAGCTCTCCCCATAGCTGGGCTGCGGCCCAACCCCACCCCCTCAGG
CTATGCCAGGGGGTGTTGCCAGGGGCACCCGGGCATCGCCAGTCTAGCCCACTCCTTCATAAAGCCCTCG
CATCCCAGGAGCGAGCAGAGCCAGAGCAGGTTGGAGAGGAGACGCATCACCTCCGCTGCTCGCACCGGTG
CCACCATGGTGAGCAAGGGCGAGGAGGATAACATGGCCATCATCAAGGAGTTCATGCGCTTCAAGGTGCA
CATGGAGGGCTCCGTGAACGGCCACGAGTTCGAGATCGAGGGCGAGGGCGAGGGCCGCCCCTACGAGGGC
ACCCAGACCGCCAAGCTGAAGGTGACCAAGGGTGGCCCCCTGCCCTTCGCCTGGGACATCCTGTCCCCTC
AGTTCATGTACGGCTCCAAGGCCTACGTGAAGCACCCCGCCGACATCCCCGACTACTTGAAGCTGTCCTT
CCCCGAGGGCTTCAAGTGGGAGCGCGTGATGAACTTCGAGGACGGCGGCGTGGTGACCGTGACCCAGGAC
TCCTCCCTGCAGGACGGCGAGTTCATCTACAAGGTGAAGCTGCGCGGCACCAACTTCCCCTCCGACGGCC
CCGTAATGCAGAAGAAGACCATGGGCTGGGAGGCCTCCTCCGAGCGGATGTACCCCGAGGACGGCGCCCT
GAAGGGCGAGATCAAGCAGAGGCTGAAGCTGAAGGACGGCGGCCACTACGACGCTGAGGTCAAGACCACC
TACAAGGCCAAGAAGCCCGTGCAGCTGCCCGGCGCCTACAACGTCAACATCAAGTTGGACATCACCTCCC
ACAACGAGGACTACACCATCGTGGAACAGTACGAACGCGCCGAGGGCCGCCACTCCACCGGCGGCATGGA
CGAGCTGTACAAGTAGCGGCCGCAAGCCTTGTTAAGTGCTCGCTTCGGCAGCACATATACTATGTTGAAT
GAGGCTTCAGTACTTTACAGAATCGTTGCCTGCACATCTTGGAAACACTTGCTGGGATTACTTCGACTTC
TTAACCCAACAGAAGGCTCGAGAAGGTATATTGCTGTTGACAGTGAGCGAGGGTGAAGATCCTGTTCAAT
ATAGTGAAGCCACAGATGTATATTGAACAGGATCTTCACCCGTGCCTACTGCCTCGGACTTCAAGGGGCT
AGAATTCGAGCAATTATCTTGTTTACTAAAACTGAATACCTTGCTATCTCTTTGATACATTTTTACAAAG
CTGAATTAAAATGGTATAAATTAAATCACTTTGGATCCGTCGAGGGATCAAGCTTATCGATAATCAACCT
CTGGATTACAAAATTTGTGAAAGATTGACTGGTATTCTTAACTATGTTGCTCCTTTTACGCTATGTGGAT
ACGCTGCTTTAATGCCTTTGTATCATGCTATTGCTTCCCGTATGGCTTTCATTTTCTCCTCCTTGTATAA
ATCCTGGTTGCTGTCTCTTTATGAGGAGTTGTGGCCCGTTGTCAGGCAACGTGGCGTGGTGTGCACTGTG
TTTGCTGACGCAACCCCCACTGGTTGGGGCATTGCCACCACCTGTCAGCTCCTTTCCGGGACTTTCGCTT
TCCCCCTCCCTATTGCCACGGCGGAACTCATCGCCGCCTGCCTTGCCCGCTGCTGGACAGGGGCTCGGCT
GTTGGGCACTGACAATTCCGTGGTGTTGTCGGGGAAGCTGACGTCCTTTCCATGGCTGCTCGCCTGTGTT
GCCACCTGGATTCTGCGCGGGACGTCCTTCTGCTACGTCCCTTCGGCCCTCAATCCAGCGGACCTTCCTT
CCCGCGGCCTGCTGCCGGCTCTGCGGCCTCTTCCGCGTCTTCGCCTTCGCCCTCAGACGAGTCGGATCTC
CCTTTGGGCCGCCTCCCCGCATCGATACCGAGCGCTGCTCGATCGAGAGATCTACGGGTGGCATCCCTGT
GACCCCTCCCCAGTGCCTCTCCTGGCCCTGGAAGTTGCCACTCCAGTGCCCACCAGCCTTGTCCTAATAA
AATTAAGTTGCATCATTTTGTCTGACTAGGTGTCCTTCTATAATATTATGGGGTGGAGGGGGGTGGTATG
GAGCAAGGGGCAAGTTGGGAAGACAACCTGTAGGGCCTGCGGGGTCTATTGGGAACCAAGCTGGAGTGCA
GTGGCACAATCTTGGCTCACTGCAATCTCCGCCTCCTGGGTTCAAGCGATTCTCCTGCCTCAGCCTCCCG
AGTTGTTGGGATTCCAGGCATGCATGACCAGGCTCAGCTAATTTTTGTTTTTTTGGTAGAGACGGGGTTT
CACCATATTGGCCAGGCTGGTCTCCAACTCCTAATCTCAGGTGATCTACCCACCTTGGCCTCCCAAATTG
CTGGGATTACAGGCGTGAACCACTGCTCCCTTCCCTGTCCTTCTGATTTTGTAGGTAACCACGTGCGGAC
CGAGCGGCCGCAGGAACCCCTAGTGATGGAGTTGGCCACTCCCTCTCTGCGCGCTCGCTCGCTCACTGAG
GCCGGGCGACCAAAGGTCGCCCGACGCCCGGGCTTTGCCCGGGCGGCCTCAGTGAGCGAGCGAGCGCGCA
GCTGCCTGCAGGGGCGCCTGATGCGGTATTTTCTCCTTACGCATCTGTGCGGTATTTCACACCGCATA
[95 nt withheld, positions 3289-3383]
T
[46 nt withheld, positions 3385-3430]
C
[141 nt withheld, positions 3432-3572]
CCTTTGACGTTGGAGTCCACGTTCTTT
[37 nt withheld, positions 3600-3636]
ACTCTATCTCGGGCTATTCTTTTGATTTATAAGGGATTTTGCCGATTTCGGTCTATTGGTTAAAAAATGA
GCTGATTTAACAAAAATTTAACGCGAATTTTAACAAAATATTAACGTTTACAATTTTATGGTGCACTCTC
AGTACAATCTGCTCTGATGCCGCATAGTTAAGCCAGCCCCGACACCCGCCAACACCCGCTGACGCGCCCT
GACGGGCTTGTCTGCTCCCGGCATCCGCTTACAGACAAGCTGTGACCGTCTCCGGGAGCTGCATGTGTCA
GAGGTTTTCACCGTCATCACCGAAACGCGCGAGACGAAAGGGCCTCGTGATACGCCTATTTTTATAGGTT
AATGTCATGATAATAATGGTTTCTTAGACGTCAGGTGGCACTTTTCGGGGAAATGTGCGCGGAACCCCTA
TTTGTTTATTTTTCTAAATACATTCAAATATGTATCCGCTCATGAGACAATAACCCTGATAAATGCTTCA
ATAATATTGAAAAAGGAAGAGTATGAGTATTCAACATTTCCGTGTCGCCCTTATTCCCTTTTTTGCGGCA
TTTTGCCTTCCTGTTTTTGCTCACCCAGAAACGCTGGTGAAAGTAAAAGATGCTGAAGATCAGTTGGGTG
CACGAGTGGGTTACATCGAACTGGATCTCAACAGCGGTAAGATCCTTGAGAGTTTTCGCCCCGAAGAACG
TTTTCCAATGATGAGCACTTTTAAAGTTCTGCTATGTGGCGCGGTATTATCCCGTATTGACGCCGGGCAA
GAGCAACTCGGTCGCCGCATACACTATTCTCAGAATGACTTGGTTGAGTACTCACCAGTCACAGAAAAGC
ATCTTACGGATGGCATGACAGTAAGAGAATTATGCAGTGCTGCCATAACCATGAGTGATAACACTGCGGC
CAACTTACTTCTGACAACGATCGGAGGACCGAAGGAGCTAACCGCTTTTTTGCACAACATGGGGGATCAT
GTAACTCGCCTTGATCGTTGGGAACCGGAGCTGAATGAAGCCATACCAAACGACGAGCGTGACACCACGA
TGCCTGTAGCAATGGCAACAACGTTGCGCAAACTATTAACTGGCGAACTACTTACTCTAGCTTCCCGGCA
ACAATTAATAGACTGGATGGAGGCGGATAAAGTTGCAGGACCACTTCTGCGCTCGGCCCTTCCGGCTGGC
TGGTTTATTGCTGATAAATCTGGAGCCGGTGAGCGTGGGTCTCGCGGTATCATTGCAGCACTGGGGCCAG
ATGGTAAGCCCTCCCGTATCGTAGTTATCTACACGACGGGGAGTCAGGCAACTATGGATGAACGAAATAG
ACAGATCGCTGAGATAGGTGCCTCACTGATTAAGCATTGGTAACTGTCAGACCAAGTTTACTCATATATA
CTTTAGATTGATTTAAAACTTCATTTTTAATTTAAAAGGATCTAGGTGAAGATCCTTTTTGATAATCTCA
TGACCAAAATCCCTTAACGTGAGTTTTCGTTCCACTGAGCGTCAGACCCCGTAGAAAAGATCAAAGGATC
TTCTTGAGATCCTTTTTTTCTGCGCGTAATCTGCTGCTTGCAAACAAAAAAACCACCGCTACCAGCGGTG
GTTTGTTTGCCGGATCAAGAGCTACCAACTCTTTTTCCGAAGGTAACTGGCTTCAGCAGAGCGCAGATAC
CAAATACTGTTCTTCTAGTGTAGCCGTAGTTAGGCCACCACTTCAAGAACTCTGTAGCACCGCCTACATA
CCTCGCTCTGCTAATCCTGTTACCAGTGGCTGCTGCCAGTGGCGATAAGTCGTGTCTTACCGGGTTGGAC
TCAAGACGATAGTTACCGGATAAGGCGCAGCGGTCGGGCTGAACGGGGGGTTCGTGCACACAGCCCAGCT
TGGAGCGAACGACCTACACCGAACTGAGATACCTACAGCGTGAGCTATGAGAAAGCGCCACGCTTCCCGA
AGGGAGAAAGGCGGACAGGTATCCGGTAAGCGGCAGGGTCGGAACAGGAGAGCGCACGAGGGAGCTTCCA
GGGGGAAACGCCTGGTATCTTTATAGTCCTGTCGGGTTTCGCCACCTCTGACTTGAGCGTCGATTTTTGT
GATGCTCGTCAGGGGGGCGGAGCCTATGGAAAAACGCCAGCAACGCGGCCTTTTTACGGTTCCTGGCCTT
TTGCTGGCCTTTTGCTCACATGT
Features (pLannotate 1.2.2; 14 found; start..end, strand, type, name):
     12..39      +  repeat_region  AAV2 ITR (fragment): inverted terminal repeat of adeno-associated virus serotype 2 inverted
     68..95      +  repeat_region  AAV2 ITR (fragment): inverted terminal repeat of adeno-associated virus serotype 2 inverted
    846..1556    +  CDS            mCherry: monomeric derivative of DsRed fluorescent protein (Shaner et al., 2004) mammalian codon-optimized
   1796..1922    +  ncRNA          3' miR-30a: sequence downstream of the 71-nt precursor of the human miR-30a microRNA (Zeng et al., 2002) miRNA
   1952..2540    +  misc_feature   WPRE: woodchuck hepatitis virus posttranscriptional regulatory element
   2576..3052    +  polyA_signal   hGH poly(A) signal: human growth hormone polyadenylation signal
   3092..3232    +  repeat_region  AAV2 ITR: inverted terminal repeat of adeno-associated virus serotype 2 inverted
   3237..3288    -  misc_feature   bom (fragment): basis of mobility region from pBR322
   3307..3762    +  rep_origin     f1 ori (sequence partly withheld): f1 bacteriophage origin of replication; arrow indicates direction of (+) strand synthesis
   3763..3812    -  misc_feature   bom (fragment): basis of mobility region from pBR322
   3914..3949    -  CDS            rop (fragment): Rop protein, which maintains plasmids at low copy number; rop
   4044..4148    +  promoter       AmpR promoter: bla
   4149..5009    +  CDS            AmpR: β-lactamase; bla; confers resistance to ampicillin, carbenicillin, and related antibiotics
   5180..5768    +  rep_origin     ori: high-copy-number ColE1/pMB1/pBR322/pUC origin of replication
