[The description below was written by a language model from this plasmid's Addgene catalogue record and pLannotate feature annotations shown in this document.]
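Description:
AAV-hGFAP-mCherry-shPtbp1 is an adeno-associated virus transfer plasmid built on a pAAV backbone for mammalian expression. Its full sequence is about 5.8 kb. It is maintained in bacteria through a high-copy ColE1/pUC-type origin and selected with ampicillin via the β-lactamase gene and its promoter. An f1 phage origin and small remnants of pBR322 bom and rop sequences are also present in the backbone. The expression cassette is flanked by AAV2 inverted terminal repeats, which direct replication and packaging of the intervening DNA into recombinant AAV particles. The 3′ ITR is annotated in full, whereas the 5′ ITR is detected only as two short fragments. This may reflect incomplete sequencing or annotation of this repeat-rich region, or partial deletion.

According to the catalogue entry, the payload is driven by the human GFAP promoter, which is used to restrict expression to astrocytes. The promoter is not annotated in the feature table, though an unannotated stretch of roughly 750 bp lies between the 5′ ITR fragments and the mCherry coding sequence. Downstream of the mammalian codon-optimized mCherry reporter sits a miRE-type, miR-30a-based shRNA cassette targeting Ptbp1, of which the 3′ miR-30a flank is annotated. Placing the hairpin in a microRNA scaffold allows it to be processed from the same Pol II transcript that encodes mCherry, so red fluorescence marks the cells in which knockdown occurs. A WPRE enhances transcript stability and expression, and the human growth hormone polyadenylation signal terminates the transcript. The associated work concerns lineage tracing of proposed astrocyte-to-neuron conversion in vivo, which is consistent with use for astrocyte-targeted Ptbp1 knockdown.
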