Addgene plasmid #178589: AAV-hGFAP-mCherry-shPtbp1
Purpose: Expression of mCherry and a shRNA against Ptbp1 under the human GFAP promoter
Depositing lab: Chun-Li Zhang. Depositing organization: University of Texas Southwestern Medical Center. Publication: Revisiting astrocyte to neuron conversion with lineage tracing in vivo. Wang LL, Serrano C, Zhong X, Ma S, Zou Y, Zhang CL. Cell. 2021 Oct 14;184(21):5465-5481.e16. doi: 10.1016/j.cell.2021.09.005. Epub 2021 Sep 27. PubMed 34582787.
Backbone
  Vector backbone: pAAV
  Backbone size w/o insert (bp): 4700
  Vector type: Mammalian Expression, AAV
Growth in bacteria
  Bacterial resistance: Ampicillin, 100 μg/mL
  Growth temperature: 30°C
  Growth strain: NEB Stable
  Copy number: High Copy
Gene/Insert
  Gene/Insert name: miRE-Ptbp1
  gRNA/shRNA sequence: GGGTGAAGATCCTGTTCAATA
  Species: Other
  Insert size (bp): 1200
  Cloning method: Restriction Enzyme; 5′ cloning site Unknown (unknown if destroyed); 3′ cloning site Unknown (unknown if destroyed)
Terms and licenses: Academic/Nonprofit Terms; Industry Terms: Not Available to Industry
How to cite: AAV-hGFAP-mCherry-shPtbp1 was a gift from Chun-Li Zhang (Addgene plasmid # 178589 ; http://n2t.net/addgene:178589 ; RRID:Addgene_178589)
